>Addgene plasmid #55866 | mRuby-H2B-6 | addgene full sequence | sequence record 198662 | Addgene NGS Result
CGTTACATAACTTACGGTAAATGGCCCGCCTGGCTGACCGCCCAACGACCCCCGCCCATTGACGTCAATA
ATGACGTATGTTCCCATAGTAACGCCAATAGGGACTTTCCATTGACGTCAATGGGTGGAGTATTTACGGT
AAACTGCCCACTTGGCAGTACATCAAGTGTATCATATGCCAAGTACGCCCCCTATTGACGTCAATGACGG
TAAATGGCCCGCCTGGCATTATGCCCAGTACATGACCTTATGGGACTTTCCTACTTGGCAGTACATCTAC
GTATTAGTCATCGCTATTACCATGGTGATGCGGTTTTGGCAGTACATCAATGGGCGTGGATAGCGGTTTG
ACTCACGGGGATTTCCAAGTCTCCACCCCATTGACGTCAATGGGAGTTTGTTTTGGCACCAAAATCAACG
GGACTTTCCAAAATGTCGTAACAACTCCGCCCCATTGACGCAAATGGGCGGTAGGCGTGTACGGTGGGAG
GTCTATATAAGCAGAGCTGGTTTAGTGAACCGTCAGATCCGCTAGCGCTACCGGACTCAGATCTCGAGCT
CAAGCTTCGAATTCTGCAGTCGACGGTACCGCCACCATGCCAGAGCCAGCGAAGTCTGCTCCCGCCCCGA
AAAAGGGCTCCAAGAAGGCGGTGACTAAGGCGCAGAAGAAAGGCGGCAAGAAGCGCAAGCGCAGCCGCAA
GGAGAGCTATTCCATCTATGTGTACAAGGTTCTGAAGCAGGTCCACCCTGACACCGGCATTTCGTCCAAG
GCCATGGGCATCATGAATTCGTTTGTGAACGACATTTTCGAGCGCATCGCAGGTGAGGCTTCCCGCCTGG
CGCATTACAACAAGCGCTCGACCATCACCTCCAGGGAGATCCAGACGGCCGTGCGCCTGCTGCTGCCTGG
GGAGTTGGCCAAGCACGCCGTGTCCGAGGGTACTAAGGCCATCACCAAGTACACCAGCGCTAAGGATCCA
CCGGTCGCCACCATGAACAGCCTGATCAAAGAAAACATGCGGATGAAGGTGGTGCTGGAAGGCAGCGTGA
ACGGCCACCAGTTCAAGTGCACCGGCGAGGGCGAGGGCAACCCCTACATGGGCACCCAGACCATGCGGAT
CAAAGTGATCGAGGGCGGACCTCTGCCCTTCGCCTTCGACATCCTGGCCACATCCTTCATGTACGGCAGC
CGGACCTTCATCAAGTACCCCAAGGGCATCCCCGATTTCTTCAAGCAGAGCTTCCCCGAGGGCTTCACCT
GGGAGAGAGTGACCAGATACGAGGACGGCGGCGTGATCACCGTGATGCAGGACACCAGCCTGGAAGATGG
CTGCCTGGTGTACCATGCCCAGGTCAGGGGCGTGAATTTTCCCAGCAACGGCGCCGTGATGCAGAAGAAA
ACCAAGGGCTGGGAGCCCAACACCGAGATGATGTACCCCGCTGACGGCGGACTGAGAGGCTACACCCACA
TGGCCCTGAAGGTGGACGGCGGAGGGCACCTGAGCTGCAGCTTCGTGACCACCTACCGATCCAAGAAAAC
CGTGGGCAACATCAAGATGCCCGGCATCCACGCCGTGGACCACCGGCTGGAAAGGCTGGAAGAGTCCGAC
AACGAGATGTTCGTGGTGCAGCGGGAGCACGCCGTGGCCAAGTTCGCCGGCCTGGGCGGAGGGTAAGCGG
CCGCGACTCTAGATCATAATCAGCCATACCACATTTGTAGAGGTTTTACTTGCTTTAAAAAACCTCCCAC
ACCTCCCCCTGAACCTGAAACATAAAATGAATGCAATTGTTGTTGTTAACTTGTTTATTGCAGCTTATAA
TGGTTACAAATAAAGCAATAGCATCACAAATTTCACAAATAAAGCATTTTTTTCACTGCATTCTAGTTGT
GGTTTGTCCAAACTCATCAATGTATCTTAAGGCGTAAATTGTAAGCGTTAATATTTTGTTAAAATTCGCG
TTAAATTTTTGTTAAATCAGCTCATTTTTTAACCAATAGGCCGAAATCGGCAAAATCCCTTATAAATCAA
AAGAATAGACCGAGATAGGGT
[37 nt withheld, positions 2052-2088]
AAAGAACGTGGACTCCAACGTCAAAGG
[49 nt withheld, positions 2116-2164]
T
[91 nt withheld, positions 2166-2256]
G
[124 nt withheld, positions 2258-2381]
CAGGTGGCACTTTTCGGGGAAATGTGCGCGGAACCCCTATTTGTTTATTTTTCTAAATACATTCAAATAT
GTATCCGCTCATGAGACAATAACCCTGATAAATGCTTCAATAATATTGAAAAAGGAAGAGTCCTGAGGCG
GAAAGAACCAGCTGTGGAATGTGTGTCAGTTAGGGTGTGGAAAGTCCCCAGGCTCCCCAGCAGGCAGAAG
TATGCAAAGCATGCATCTCAATTAGTCAGCAACCAGGTGTGGAAAGTCCCCAGGCTCCCCAGCAGGCAGA
AGTATGCAAAGCATGCATCTCAATTAGTCAGCAACCATAGTCCCGCCCCTAACTCCGCCCATCCCGCCCC
TAACTCCGCCCAGTTCCGCCCATTCTCCGCCCCATGGCTGACTAATTTTTTTTATTTATGCAGAGGCCGA
GGCCGCCTCGGCCTCTGAGCTATTCCAGAAGTAGTGAGGAGGCTTTTTTGGAGGCCTAGGCTTTTGCAAA
GATCGATCAAGAGACAGGATGAGGATCGTTTCGCATGATTGAACAAGATGGATTGCACGCAGGTTCTCCG
GCCGCTTGGGTGGAGAGGCTATTCGGCTATGACTGGGCACAACAGACAATCGGCTGCTCTGATGCCGCCG
TGTTCCGGCTGTCAGCGCAGGGGCGCCCGGTTCTTTTTGTCAAGACCGACCTGTCCGGTGCCCTGAATGA
ACTGCAAGACGAGGCAGCGCGGCTATCGTGGCTGGCCACGACGGGCGTTCCTTGCGCAGCTGTGCTCGAC
GTTGTCACTGAAGCGGGAAGGGACTGGCTGCTATTGGGCGAAGTGCCGGGGCAGGATCTCCTGTCATCTC
ACCTTGCTCCTGCCGAGAAAGTATCCATCATGGCTGATGCAATGCGGCGGCTGCATACGCTTGATCCGGC
TACCTGCCCATTCGACCACCAAGCGAAACATCGCATCGAGCGAGCACGTACTCGGATGGAAGCCGGTCTT
GTCGATCAGGATGATCTGGACGAAGAGCATCAGGGGCTCGCGCCAGCCGAACTGTTCGCCAGGCTCAAGG
CGAGCATGCCCGACGGCGAGGATCTCGTCGTGACCCATGGCGATGCCTGCTTGCCGAATATCATGGTGGA
AAATGGCCGCTTTTCTGGATTCATCGACTGTGGCCGGCTGGGTGTGGCGGACCGCTATCAGGACATAGCG
TTGGCTACCCGTGATATTGCTGAAGAGCTTGGCGGCGAATGGGCTGACCGCTTCCTCGTGCTTTACGGTA
TCGCCGCTCCCGATTCGCAGCGCATCGCCTTCTATCGCCTTCTTGACGAGTTCTTCTGAGCGGGACTCTG
GGGTTCGAAATGACCGACCAAGCGACGCCCAACCTGCCATCACGAGATTTCGATTCCACCGCCGCCTTCT
ATGAAAGGTTGGGCTTCGGAATCGTTTTCCGGGACGCCGGCTGGATGATCCTCCAGCGCGGGGATCTCAT
GCTGGAGTTCTTCGCCCACCCTAGGGGGAGGCTAACTGAAACACGGAAGGAGACAATACCGGAAGGAACC
CGCGCTATGACGGCAATAAAAAGACAGAATAAAACGCACGGTGTTGGGTCGTTTGTTCATAAACGCGGGG
TTCGGTCCCAGGGCTGGCACTCTGTCGATACCCCACCGAGACCCCATTGGGGCCAATACGCCCGCGTTTC
TTCCTTTTCCCCACCCCACCCCCCAAGTTCGGGTGAAGGCCCAGGGCTCGCAGCCAACGTCGGGGCGGCA
GGCCCTGCCATAGCCTCAGGTTACTCATATATACTTTAGATTGATTTAAAACTTCATTTTTAATTTAAAA
GGATCTAGGTGAAGATCCTTTTTGATAATCTCATGACCAAAATCCCTTAACGTGAGTTTTCGTTCCACTG
AGCGTCAGACCCCGTAGAAAAGATCAAAGGATCTTCTTGAGATCCTTTTTTTCTGCGCGTAATCTGCTGC
TTGCAAACAAAAAAACCACCGCTACCAGCGGTGGTTTGTTTGCCGGATCAAGAGCTACCAACTCTTTTTC
CGAAGGTAACTGGCTTCAGCAGAGCGCAGATACCAAATACTGTTCTTCTAGTGTAGCCGTAGTTAGGCCA
CCACTTCAAGAACTCTGTAGCACCGCCTACATACCTCGCTCTGCTAATCCTGTTACCAGTGGCTGCTGCC
AGTGGCGATAAGTCGTGTCTTACCGGGTTGGACTCAAGACGATAGTTACCGGATAAGGCGCAGCGGTCGG
GCTGAACGGGGGGTTCGTGCACACAGCCCAGCTTGGAGCGAACGACCTACACCGAACTGAGATACCTACA
GCGTGAGCTATGAGAAAGCGCCACGCTTCCCGAAGGGAGAAAGGCGGACAGGTATCCGGTAAGCGGCAGG
GTCGGAACAGGAGAGCGCACGAGGGAGCTTCCAGGGGGAAACGCCTGGTATCTTTATAGTCCTGTCGGGT
TTCGCCACCTCTGACTTGAGCGTCGATTTTTGTGATGCTCGTCAGGGGGGCGGAGCCTATGGAAAAACGC
CAGCAACGCGGCCTTTTTACGGTTCCTGGCCTTTTGCTGGCCTTTTGCTCACATGTTCTTTCCTGCGTTA
TCCCCTGATTCTGTGGATAACCGTATTACCGCCATGCATTAGTTATTAATAGTAATCAATTACGGGGTCA
TTAGTTCATAGCCCATATATGGAGTTCCG
Features (pLannotate 1.2.2; 16 found; start..end, strand, type, name):
      1..304     +  enhancer       CMV enhancer: human cytomegalovirus immediate early enhancer
    305..508     +  promoter       CMV promoter: human cytomegalovirus (CMV) immediate early promoter
    531..592     +  misc_feature   MCS (fragment): multiple cloning site
    597..974     +  CDS            H2B: human histone H2B; HIST1H2BJ
    993..1673    +  CDS            mRuby: mRuby is a basic (constitutively fluorescent) red fluorescent protein published in 2009, derived from Entacmaea quadricolor. It has low acid sensitivity.
   1692..1775    +  CDS            large T antigen (fragment): large T antigen from SV40 (simian virus 40)
   1798..1919    +  polyA_signal   SV40 poly(A) signal: SV40 polyadenylation signal
   1953..2381    -  rep_origin     f1 ori (sequence partly withheld): f1 bacteriophage origin of replication; arrow indicates direction of (+) strand synthesis
   2408..2512    +  promoter       AmpR promoter: bla
   2514..2871    +  promoter       SV40 promoter: SV40 enhancer and early promoter
   2906..3700    +  CDS            NeoR/KanR: aminoglycoside phosphotransferase from Tn5; aph(3')-II (or nptII); confers resistance to neomycin, kanamycin, and G418 (Geneticin®)
   3721..3873    +  CDS            ble (fragment): BLE_KLEPN - Experimental evidence at protein level: Swiss-Prot protein existence level 1. Binding protein with a strong affinity to the bleomycin family of antibiotics. Binds to CL990; an antimitotic-antibiotic compound. From Klebsiella pneumoniae.
   3932..3979    +  polyA_signal   HSV TK poly(A) signal: herpes simplex virus thymidine kinase polyadenylation signal (Cole and Stacy, 1985)
   4070..4086    -  polyA_signal   bGH poly(A) signal (fragment): bovine growth hormone polyadenylation signal
   4308..4896    +  rep_origin     ori: high-copy-number ColE1/pMB1/pBR322/pUC origin of replication
   5011..5070    +  enhancer       CMV enhancer (fragment): human cytomegalovirus immediate early enhancer
