[The description below was written by a language model from this plasmid's Addgene catalogue record and pLannotate feature annotations shown in this document.]
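Description:
mRuby-H2B-6 is a mammalian expression plasmid that produces human histone H2B fused to the red fluorescent protein mRuby, for labelling chromatin and nuclei in living or fixed cells. The backbone is an mRuby fusion vector. In the roughly 5.1 kb sequenced plasmid, the human cytomegalovirus immediate-early enhancer and promoter lie upstream of a remnant multiple cloning site. The H2B coding sequence (HIST1H2BJ/H2BC11) follows, with the mRuby coding sequence after a short gap that presumably encodes a linker, so the fluorescent protein sits at the C-terminus of the histone. Transcripts are terminated by an SV40 polyadenylation signal; the short "large T antigen" fragment annotated just before it is most likely part of that SV40-derived region rather than an expressed element. The record notes two substitutions in H2B, D26G and V119I, relative to the reference sequence. It does not say whether they have any functional effect.

Propagation in E. coli relies on a high-copy ColE1/pUC-type origin, and an f1 origin is also present for single-stranded DNA production. A single Tn5 aminoglycoside phosphotransferase gene (NeoR/KanR) serves both hosts. A bacterial bla-type promoter drives it for kanamycin selection in bacteria, and the SV40 enhancer/early promoter drives it for G418 selection of stably transfected mammalian cells, with an HSV TK polyadenylation signal downstream. The small ble and bGH poly(A) fragments in the annotation appear to be incidental matches.

Because H2B is incorporated into nucleosomes, the fusion marks the nucleus and condensed chromosomes. This makes the construct useful as a nuclear/histone localisation marker and for following mitosis by fluorescence microscopy. The listed excitation and emission maxima are 558 nm and 605 nm.
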