Addgene plasmid #55866: mRuby-H2B-6
Purpose: Localization: Nucleus/Histones, Excitation: 558, Emission: 605
Depositing lab: Michael Davidson. Depositing organization: Florida State University, Tallahassee. Publication: The fluorescent protein palette: tools for cellular imaging. Day RN, Davidson MW. Chem Soc Rev. 2009 Oct;38(10):2887-921. doi: 10.1039/b901966a. Epub 2009 Aug 4. PubMed 19771335.
Backbone
  Vector backbone: mRuby
  Backbone size w/o insert (bp): 4750
  Vector type: Mammalian Expression
  Selectable markers: Neomycin (select with G418)
Growth in bacteria
  Bacterial resistance: Kanamycin, 50 μg/mL
  Growth temperature: 37°C
  Growth strain: DH5alpha
  Copy number: High Copy
Gene/Insert
  Gene/Insert name: H2B (alt names: Human Histone H2B; NM_021058.3)
  Species: H. sapiens (human)
  Mutation: D26G and V119I in H2B
  Entrez Gene: H2BC11 (a.k.a. H2B/r, H2BFR, H2BJ, HIST1H2BJ)
  Promoter: CMV
  Tag / fusion protein: mRuby
  Cloning method: Unknown
  Sequencing primers: 5′ CMV-F; 3′ SV40pA-R
Terms and licenses: Academic/Nonprofit Terms; Industry Terms
Depositor comments: . Excitation = 558; Emission = 605
How to cite: mRuby-H2B-6 was a gift from Michael Davidson (Addgene plasmid # 55866 ; http://n2t.net/addgene:55866 ; RRID:Addgene_55866)
