>Addgene plasmid #55866 | mRuby-H2B-6 | depositor partial sequence | sequence record 86772 | insert sequence
CGTCAGATCCGCTAGCGCTACCGGACTCAGATCTCGAGCTCAAGCTTCGAATTCTGCAGTCGACGGTACC
GCCACCATGCCAGAGCCAGCGAAGTCTGCTCCCGCCCCGAAAAAGGGCTCCAAGAAGGCGGTGACTAAGG
CGCAGAAGAAAGGCGGCAAGAAGCGCAAGCGCAGCCGCAAGGAGAGCTATTCCATCTATGTGTACAAGGT
TCTGAAGCAGGTCCACCCTGACACCGGCATTTCGTCCAAGGCCATGGGCATCATGAATTCGTTTGTGAAC
GACATTTTCGAGCGCATCGCAGGTGAGGCTTCCCGCCTGGCGCATTACAACAAGCGCTCGACCATCACCT
CCAGGGAGATCCAGACGGCCGTGCGCCTGCTGCTGCCTGGGGAGTTGGCCAAGCACGCCGTGTCCGAGGG
TACTAAGGCCATCACCAAGTACACCAGCGCTAAGGATCCACCGGTCGCCACCATGAACAGCCTGATCAAA
GAAAACATGCGGATGAAGGTGGTGCTGGAAGGCAGCGTGAACGGCCACCAGTTCAAGTGCACCGGCGAGG
GCGAGGGCAACCCCTACATGGGCACCCAGACCATGCGGATCAAAGTGATCGAGGGCGGACCTCTGCCCTT
CGCCTTCGACATCCTGGCCACATCCTTCATGTACGGCAGCCGGACCTTCATCAAGTACCCCAAGGGCATC
CCCGATTTCTTCAAGCAGAGCTTCCCCGAGGGCTTCACCTGGGAGAGAGTGACCAGATACGAGGACGGCG
GCGTGATCACCGTGATGCAGGACACCAGCCTGGAAGATGGCTGCCTGGTGTACCATGCCCAGGTCAGGGG
CGTGAATTTTCCCAGCAACGGCGCCGTGATGCAGAAGAAAACCAAGGGCTGGGAGCCCAACACCGAGATG
ATGTACCCCGCTGACGGCGGACTGAGAGGCTACACCCACATGGCCCTGAAGGTGGACGGCGGAGGGCACC
TGAGCTGCAGCTTCGTGACCACCTACCGATCCAAGAAAACCGTGGGCAACATCAAGATGCCCGGCATCCA
CGCCGTGGACCACCGGCTGGAAAGGCTGGAAGAGTCCGACAACGAGATGTTCGTGGTGCAGCGGGAGCAC
GCCGTGGCCAAGTTCGCCGGCCTGGGCGGAGGGTAAGCGGCCGCGACTCTAGATCATAATCAGCCATACC
ACAT
